>Addgene plasmid #10746 | 882 pSG5L HA PTEN G129E | addgene full sequence | sequence record 247229 | Addgene NGS Result
GCAGGCAGAAGTATGCAAAGCATGCATCTCAATTAGTCAGCAACCATAGTCCCGCCCCTAACTCCGCCCA
TCCCGCCCCTAACTCCGCCCAGTTCCGCCCATTCTCCGCCCCATGGCTGACTAATTTTTTTTATTTATGC
AGAGGCCGAGGCCGCCTCGGCCTCTGAGCTATTCCAGAAGTAGTGAAGAGGCTTTTTTGGAGGCCTAGGC
TTTTGCAAAAAGCTCCGGATCGATCCTGAGAACTTCAGGGTGAGTTTGGGGACCCTTGATTGTTCTTTCT
TTTTCGCTATTGTAAAATTCATGTTATATGGAGGGGGCAAAGTTTTCAGGGTGTTGTTTAGAATGGGAAG
ATGTCCCTTGTATCACCATGGACCCTCATGATAATTTTGTTTCTTTCACTTTCTACTCTGTTGACAACCA
TTGTCTCCTCTTATTTTCTTTTCATTTTCTGTAACTTTTTCGTTAAACTTTAGCTTGCATTTGTAACGAA
TTTTTAAATTCACTTTTGTTTATTTGTCAGATTGTAAGTACTTTCTCTAATCACTTTTTTTTCAAGGCAA
TCAGGGTATATTATATTGTACTTCAGCACAGTTTTAGAGAACAATTGTTATAATTAAATGATAAGGTAGA
ATATTTCTGCATATAAATTCTGGCTGGCGTGGAAATATTCTTATTGGTAGAAACAACTACATCCTGGTCA
TCATCCTGCCTTTCTCTTTATGGTTACAATGATATACACTGTTTGAGATGAGGATAAAATACTCTGAGTC
CAAACCGGGCCCCTCTGCTAACCATGTTCATGCCTTCTTCTTTTTCCTACAGCTCCTGGGCAACGTGCTG
GTTATTGTGCTGTCTCATCATTTTGGCAAAGAATTGTAATACGACTCACTATAGGGCGAATTGTCGACCC
GGGAAGCTTGGGATCCATGACAGCCATCATCAAAGAGATCGTTAGCAGAAACAAAAGGAGATATCAAGAG
GATGGATTCGACTTAGACTTGACCTATATTTATCCAAACATTATTGCTATGGGATTTCCTGCAGAAAGAC
TTGAAGGCGTATACAGGAACAATATTGATGATGTAGTAAGGTTTTTGGATTCAAAGCATAAAAACCATTA
CAAGATATACAATCTTTGTGCTGAAAGACATTATGACACCGCCAAATTTAATTGCAGAGTTGCACAATAT
CCTTTTGAAGACCATAACCCACCACAGCTAGAACTTATCAAACCCTTTTGTGAAGATCTTGACCAATGGC
TAAGTGAAGATGACAATCATGTTGCAGCAATTCACTGTAAAGCTGGAAAGGAGCGGACTGGTGTAATGAT
ATGTGCATATTTATTACATCGGGGCAAATTTTTAAAGGCACAAGAGGCCCTAGATTTCTATGGGGAAGTA
AGGACCAGAGACAAAAAGGGAGTAACTATTCCCAGTCAGAGGCGCTATGTGTATTATTATAGCTACCTGT
TAAAGAATCATCTGGATTATAGACCAGTGGCACTGTTGTTTCACAAGATGATGTTTGAAACTATTCCAAT
GTTCAGTGGCGGAACTTGCAATCCTCAGTTTGTGGTCTGCCAGCTAAAGGTGAAGATATATTCCTCCAAT
TCAGGACCCACACGACGGGAAGACAAGTTCATGTACTTTGAGTTCCCTCAGCCGTTACCTGTGTGTGGTG
ATATCAAAGTAGAGTTCTTCCACAAACAGAACAAGATGCTAAAAAAGGACAAAATGTTTCACTTTTGGGT
AAATACATTCTTCATACCAGGACCAGAGGAAACCTCAGAAAAAGTAGAAAATGGAAGTCTATGTGATCAA
GAAATCGATAGCATTTGCAGTATAGAGCGTGCAGATAATGACAAGGAATATCTAGTACTTACTTTAACAA
AAAATGATCTTGACAAAGCAAATAAAGACAAAGCCAACCGATACTTTTCTCCAAATTTTAAGGTGAAGCT
GTACTTCACAAAAACAGTAGAGGAGCCGTCAAATCCAGAGGCTAGCAGTTCAACTTCTGTAACACCAGAT
GTTAGTGACAATGAACCTGATCATTATAGATATTCTGACACCACTGACTCTGATCCAGAGAATGAACCTT
TTGATGAAGATCAGCATACACAAATTACAAAAGTCTGAGAATTCCCCGATATCGCCTCGAGTCTAGATCC
AGATCTTATTAAAGCAGAACTTGTTTATTGCAGCTTATAATGGTTACAAATAAAGCAATAGCATCACAAA
TTTCACAAATAAAGCATTTTTTTCACTGCATTCTAGTTGTGGTTTGTCCAAACTCATCAATGTATCTTAT
CATGTCTGGTCGACTCTAGACTCTTCCGCTTCCTCGCTCACTGACTCGCTGCGCTCGGTCGTTCGGCTGC
GGCGAGCGGTATCAGCTCACTCAAAGGCGGTAATACGGTTATCCACAGAATCAGGGGATAACGCAGGAAA
GAACATGTGAGCAAAAGGCCAGCAAAAGGCCAGGAACCGTAAAAAGGCCGCGTTGCTGGCGTTTTTCCAT
AGGCTCCGCCCCCCTGACGAGCATCACAAAAATCGACGCTCAAGTCAGAGGTGGCGAAACCCGACAGGAC
TATAAAGATACCAGGCGTTTCCCCCTGGAAGCTCCCTCGTGCGCTCTCCTGTTCCGACCCTGCCGCTTAC
CGGATACCTGTCCGCCTTTCTCCCTTCGGGAAGCGTGGCGCTTTCTCATAGCTCACGCTGTAGGTATCTC
AGTTCGGTGTAGGTCGTTCGCTCCAAGCTGGGCTGTGTGCACGAACCCCCCGTTCAGCCCGACCGCTGCG
CCTTATCCGGTAACTATCGTCTTGAGTCCAACCCGGTAAGACACGACTTATCGCCACTGGCAGCAGCCAC
TGGTAACAGGATTAGCAGAGCGAGGTATGTAGGCGGTGCTACAGAGTTCTTGAAGTGGTGGCCTAACTAC
GGCTACACTAGAAGAACAGTATTTGGTATCTGCGCTCTGCTGAAGCCAGTTACCTTCGGAAAAAGAGTTG
GTAGCTCTTGATCCGGCAAACAAACCACCGCTGGTAGCGGTGGTTTTTTTGTTTGCAAGCAGCAGATTAC
GCGCAGAAAAAAAGGATCTCAAGAAGATCCTTTGATCTTTTCTACGGGGTCTGACGCTCAGTGGAACGAA
AACTCACGTTAAGGGATTTTGGTCATGAGATTATCAAAAAGGATCTTCACCTAGATCCTTTTAAATTAAA
AATGAAGTTTTAAATCAATCTAAAGTATATATGAGTAAACTTGGTCTGACAGTTACCAATGCTTAATCAG
TGAGGCACCTATCTCAGCGATCTGTCTATTTCGTTCATCCATAGTTGCCTGACTCCCCGTCGTGTAGATA
ACTACGATACGGGAGGGCTTACCATCTGGCCCCAGTGCTGCAATGATACCGCGAGACCCACGCTCACCGG
CTCCAGATTTATCAGCAATAAACCAGCCAGCCGGAAGGGCCGAGCGCAGAAGTGGTCCTGCAACTTTATC
CGCCTCCATCCAGTCTATTAATTGTTGCCGGGAAGCTAGAGTAAGTAGTTCGCCAGTTAATAGTTTGCGC
AACGTTGTTGCCATTGCTACAGGCATCGTGGTGTCACGCTCGTCGTTTGGTATGGCTTCATTCAGCTCCG
GTTCCCAACGATCAAGGCGAGTTACATGATCCCCCATGTTGTGCAAAAAAGCGGTTAGCTCCTTCGGTCC
TCCGATCGTTGTCAGAAGTAAGTTGGCCGCAGTGTTATCACTCATGGTTATGGCAGCACTGCATAATTCT
CTTACTGTCATGCCATCCGTAAGATGCTTTTCTGTGACTGGTGAGTACTCAACCAAGTCATTCTGAGAAT
AGTGTATGCGGCGACCGAGTTGCTCTTGCCCGGCGTCAATACGGGATAATACCGCGCCACATAGCAGAAC
TTTAAAAGTGCTCATCATTGGAAAACGTTCTTCGGGGCGAAAACTCTCAAGGATCTTACCGCTGTTGAGA
TCCAGTTCGATGTAACCCACTCGTGCACCCAACTGATCTTCAGCATCTTTTACTTTCACCAGCGTTTCTG
GGTGAGCAAAAACAGGAAGGCAAAATGCCGCAAAAAAGGGAATAAGGGCGACACGGAAATGTTGAATACT
CATACTCTTCCTTTTTCAATATTATTGAAGCATTTATCAGGGTTATTGTCTCATGAGCGGATACATATTT
GAATGTATTTAGAAAAATAAACAAATAGGGGTTCCGCGCACATTTCCCCGAAAAGTGCCACCTGACGTCT
AAGAAACCATTATTATCATGACATTAACCTATAAAAATAGGCGTATCACGAGGCCCTTTCGTCTCGCGCG
TTTCGGTGATGACGGTGAAAACCTCTGACACATGCAGCTCCCGGAGACGGTCACAGCTTGTCTGTAAGCG
GATGCCGGGAGCAGACAAGCCCGTCAGGGCGCGTCAGCGGGTGTTGGCGGGTGTCGGGGCTGGCTTAACT
ATGCGGCATCAGAGCAGATTGTACTGAGAGTGCACCATATGCGGTGTGAAATACCGCACAGATGCGTAAG
GAGAAAATACCGCATCAGGAAATTGTAAGCGTTAATATTTTGTTAAAATTCGCGTTAAATTTTTGTTAAA
TCAGCTCATTTTTTAACCAATAGGCCGAAATCGGCAAAATCCCTTATAAATCAAAAGAATAGACCGAGAT
AGGGT
[37 nt withheld, positions 4696-4732]
AAAGAACGTGGACTCCAACGTCAAAGG
[49 nt withheld, positions 4760-4808]
T
[91 nt withheld, positions 4810-4900]
G
[124 nt withheld, positions 4902-5025]
CCATTCGCCATTCAGGCTGCGCAACTGTTGGGAAGGGCGATCGGTGCGGGCCTCTTCGCTATTACGCCAG
CTGGCGAAAGGGGGATGTGCTGCAAGGCGATTAAGTTGGGTAACGCCAGGGTTTTCCCAGTCACGACGTT
GTAAAACGACGGCCAGTGAATTGTCGACTTCTGAGGCGGAAAGAACCAGCTGTGGAATGTGTGTCAGTTA
GGGTGTGGAAAGTCCCCAGGCTCCCCAGCAGGCAGAAGTATGCAAAGCATGCATCTCAATTAGTCAGCAA
GGAAAGTCCCCAGGCTCCCCA
Features (pLannotate 1.2.2; 12 found; start..end, strand, type, name):
    250..822     +  intron         β-globin intron: intron from rabbit β-globin gene
    877..895     +  promoter       T7 promoter: promoter for bacteriophage T7 RNA polymerase
    927..2135    +  CDS            PTEN: PTEN_HUMAN - Also known as MMAC1, TEP1. Experimental evidence at protein level: Swiss-Prot protein existence level 1. [Isoform alpha]: Functional kinase, like isoform 1 it antagonizes the PI3K-AKT/PKB signaling pathway. Plays a role in mitochondrial energetic metabolism by promoting COX activity and ATP production, via collaboration with isoform 1 in increasing protein levels of PINK1. From Homo sapiens (Human).
   2188..2309    +  polyA_signal   SV40 poly(A) signal: SV40 polyadenylation signal
   2514..3102    -  rep_origin     ori: high-copy-number ColE1/pMB1/pBR322/pUC origin of replication
   3273..4133    -  CDS            AmpR: β-lactamase; bla; confers resistance to ampicillin, carbenicillin, and related antibiotics
   4134..4238    -  promoter       AmpR promoter: bla
   4333..4368    +  CDS            rop (fragment): Rop protein, which maintains plasmids at low copy number; rop
   4470..4569    +  misc_feature   bom (fragment): basis of mobility region from pBR322
   4597..5025    -  rep_origin     f1 ori (sequence partly withheld): f1 bacteriophage origin of replication; arrow indicates direction of (+) strand synthesis
   5029..5186    -  CDS            lacZα (fragment): LacZα fragment of β-galactosidase; lacZ fragment
   5196..219     +  promoter       SV40 promoter (across the origin): SV40 enhancer and early promoter
