[The description below was written by a language model from this plasmid's Addgene catalogue record and pLannotate feature annotations shown in this document.]
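Description:
882 pSG5L HA PTEN G129E is a mammalian expression plasmid built on the pSG5L-HA backbone (about 4.1 kb without insert; the full sequenced record is 5,326 nt) that carries a roughly 1.2 kb human PTEN coding sequence bearing the G129E point mutation. The insert was placed between BamHI and EcoRI sites, both of which remain intact. In bacteria the plasmid replicates at high copy from a ColE1/pUC-type origin and is selected with ampicillin through the β-lactamase gene and its own promoter. An f1 origin is also present, which allows single-stranded DNA production. Short remnants of rop, bom and lacZα are nonfunctional leftovers from the vector's lineage.

Expression in mammalian cells is driven by the SV40 enhancer and early promoter, which spans the numbering origin of the circular sequence. It is followed by a rabbit β-globin intron that promotes efficient processing and expression of the transcript. An SV40 polyadenylation signal sits downstream of the PTEN open reading frame. A T7 promoter lies just upstream of the coding region, permitting in vitro transcription and serving as the sequencing primer site. The backbone and plasmid names indicate an HA epitope tag, presumably fused at the N-terminus in the short gap between the T7 promoter and PTEN, but the feature table does not annotate it separately.

G129E is generally known as a PTEN substitution that impairs lipid phosphatase activity while leaving protein phosphatase activity largely intact. The associated publication concerns PTEN's control of G1 progression through inhibition of the PI3K/Akt pathway. This suggests the construct is used for transient expression of tagged mutant PTEN alongside wild-type controls in such studies.
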