Addgene plasmid #10746: 882 pSG5L HA PTEN G129E
Depositing lab: William Sellers. Publication: Regulation of G1 progression by the PTEN tumor suppressor protein is linked to inhibition of the phosphatidylinositol 3-kinase/Akt pathway. Ramaswamy S, Nakamura N, Vazquez F, Batt DB, Perera S, Roberts TM, Sellers WR. Proc Natl Acad Sci U S A. 1999 Mar 2. 96(5):2110-5. 10.1073/pnas.96.5.2110 PubMed 10051603.
Backbone
  Vector backbone: pSG5L-HA
  Backbone size w/o insert (bp): 4100
  Vector type: Mammalian Expression
Growth in bacteria
  Bacterial resistance: Ampicillin, 100 μg/mL
  Growth temperature: 37°C
  Growth strain: DH5alpha
  Copy number: High Copy
Gene/Insert
  Gene/Insert name: PTEN
  Species: H. sapiens (human)
  Insert size (bp): 1200
  Mutation: G129E
  Entrez Gene: PTEN (a.k.a. 10q23del, BZS, CWS1, DEC, GLM2, MHAM, MMAC1, PTEN1, PTENbeta, TEP1)
  Cloning method: Restriction Enzyme; 5′ cloning site BamHI (not destroyed); 3′ cloning site EcoRI (not destroyed)
  Sequencing primers: 5′ T7
Terms and licenses: Academic/Nonprofit Terms; Industry Terms: Not Available to Industry
How to cite: 882 pSG5L HA PTEN G129E was a gift from William Sellers (Addgene plasmid # 10746 ; http://n2t.net/addgene:10746 ; RRID:Addgene_10746)
