>Addgene plasmid #10746 | 882 pSG5L HA PTEN G129E | addgene partial sequence | sequence record 17618 | T7 5'-TAATACGACTCACTATAGGG-3'
CAAAAGGAGATATCAAGAGGATGGATTCGACTTAGACTTGACCTATATTTATCCAAACATTATTGCTATG
GGATTTCCTGCAGAAAGACTTGAAGGCGTATACAGGAACAATATTGATGATGTAGTAAGGTTTTTGGATT
CAAAGCATAAAAACCATTACAAGATATACAATCTTTGTGCTGAAAGACATTATGACACCGCCAAATTTAA
TTGCAGAGTTGCACAATATCCTTTTGAAGACCATAACCCACCACAGCTAGAACTTATCAAACCCTTTTGT
GAAGATCTTGACCAATGGCTAAGTGAAGATGACAATCATGTTGCAGCAATTCACTGTAAAGCTGGAAAGG
AGCGGACTGGTGTAATGATATGTGCATATTTATTACATCGGGGCAAATTTTTAAAGGCACAAGAGGCCCT
AGATTTCTATGGGGAAGTAAGGACCAGAGACAAAAAGGGAGTAACTATTCCCAGTCAGAGGCGCTATGTG
TATTATTATAGCTACCTGTTAAAGAATCATCTGGATTATAGACCAGTGGCACTGTTGTTTCACAAGATGA
TGTTTGAAACTATTCCAATGTTCAGTGGCGGAACTTGCAATCCTCAGTTTGTGGTCTGCCAGCTAAAGGT
GAAGATATATTCC
